Addgene plasmid #180011: pUFlip-floxed2A-KalTA4-; HE1A:BFP -1
Purpose: Donor for generating conditional alleles in zebrafish using precise CRISPR directed genomic integration with the GeneWeld method
Depositing lab: Jeffrey Essner. Depositing organization: Iowa State University. Publication: Cre/lox regulated conditional rescue and inactivation with zebrafish UFlip alleles generated by CRISPR-Cas9 targeted integration. Liu F, Kambakam S, Almeida MP, Ming Z, Welker JM, Wierson WA, Schultz-Rogers LE, Ekker SC, Clark KJ, Essner JJ, McGrail M. Elife. 2022 Jun 17;11. pii: 71478. doi: 10.7554/eLife.71478. PubMed 35713402.
Backbone
  Vector backbone: pK
  Backbone manufacturer: Karl J. Clark
  Backbone size w/o insert (bp): 2730
  Total vector size (bp): 7231
  Vector type: Synthetic Biology
Growth in bacteria
  Bacterial resistance: Kanamycin, 50 μg/mL
  Growth temperature: 30°C
  Growth strain: NEB Stable
  Copy number: High Copy
Gene/Insert
  Gene/Insert name: 2A-KalTA4; HE1A: BFP (alt name: P2A-monomeric KalTA4 hatching enzyme 1: BFP)
  Species: D. rerio (zebrafish)
  Insert size (bp): 4501
  Cloning method: Gibson Cloning
  Sequencing primers: 5′ aaaagcaagaaagaaaactagagtgg; 3′ atggctcataacaccccttg
Terms and licenses: Academic/Nonprofit Terms; Industry Terms: Not Available to Industry
Depositor comments: Please visit https://www.biorxiv.org/content/10.1101/2021.06.18.448732v1 for bioRxiv preprint.
How to cite: pUFlip-floxed2A-KalTA4-; HE1A:BFP -1 was a gift from Jeffrey Essner (Addgene plasmid # 180011 ; http://n2t.net/addgene:180011 ; RRID:Addgene_180011)
