[The description below was written by a language model from this plasmid's Addgene catalogue record and pLannotate feature annotations shown in this document.]
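Description:
pUFlip-floxed2A-KalTA4-; HE1A:BFP -1 is a bacterial donor plasmid built on the pK backbone for making conditional alleles in zebrafish by CRISPR-directed targeted integration with the GeneWeld method. It is propagated in E. coli from a high-copy ColE1/pUC-type origin and selected with kanamycin through the KanR aminoglycoside phosphotransferase gene. The catalogue lists a total size of 7,231 bp, while the sequenced record is 7,285 nt. Backbone remnants of a pBluescript-style cloning region are annotated upstream of the cassette, including the lac promoter and operator, T3 and T7 promoters and a lacZα fragment. The very short hits labelled LEU2 promoter and CEN/ARS are 17-nt fragments and are probably chance matches rather than functional yeast elements.

The roughly 4.5 kb payload is bracketed by a loxP/lox2272 pair on the forward strand at one end and a loxP/lox2272 pair on the reverse strand at the other. This opposing arrangement of two incompatible lox variants lets Cre recombinase invert the cassette, allowing the integrated allele to be switched between orientations, consistent with the conditional rescue and inactivation use named in the associated publication. Inside the cassette, a P2A peptide precedes KalTA4, annotated through its GAL4 DNA-binding portion. When placed in frame within a target gene, the Gal4-type transactivator is therefore released as a separate polypeptide and can drive UAS-linked transgenes. A second unit expresses TagBFP, which the catalogue attributes to the hatching enzyme 1 (HE1A) promoter, although that promoter is not itself annotated in the feature table. It presumably serves as a visible marker for identifying carriers of the integration. The "-1" suffix is not explained in the record, and homology arms and other target-specific sequences are not annotated.
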