Features (pLannotate 1.2.2; 20 found; start..end, strand, type, name):
    457..475     -  promoter       T7 Φ3.8 promoter (fragment): weak promoter for bacteriophage T7 RNA polymerase
    532..553     +  protein_bind   CAP binding site: CAP binding activates transcription in the presence of cAMP. E. coli catabolite activator protein
    568..598     +  promoter       lac promoter: promoter for the E. coli lac operon
    606..622     +  protein_bind   lac operator: The lac repressor binds to the lac operator to inhibit transcription in E. coli. This inhibition can be relieved by adding lactose or isopropyl-β-D-thiogalactopyranoside (IPTG). lac repressor encoded by lacI
    667..685     +  promoter       T3 promoter: promoter for bacteriophage T3 RNA polymerase
    701..724     +  misc_feature   MCS (fragment): pBluescript multiple cloning site
    733..751     -  promoter       T7 promoter: promoter for bacteriophage T7 RNA polymerase
    759..914     +  CDS            lacZα (fragment): LacZα fragment of β-galactosidase; lacZ fragment
    978..1011    +  protein_bind   loxP: Cre-mediated recombination occurs in the 8-bp core sequence (GCATACAT). Cre recombinase
   1016..1049    +  protein_bind   lox2272: Cre-mediated recombination occurs in the 8-bp core sequence (GGATACTT). lox2272 sites are compatible with each other, but incompatible with loxP or loxN sites (Lee and Saito, 1988). Cre recombinase
   1196..1252    +  CDS            P2A: 2A peptide from porcine teschovirus-1 polyprotein Eukaryotic ribosomes fail to insert a peptide bond between the Gly and Pro residues, yielding separate polypeptides.
   1253..1693    +  CDS            GAL4 (fragment): GAL4_YEAST - Experimental evidence at protein level: Swiss-Prot protein existence level 1. This protein is a positive regulator for the gene expression of the galactose-induced genes such as GAL1, GAL2, GAL7, GAL10, and MEL1 which code for the enzymes used to convert galactose to glucose. It recognizes a 17 base pair sequence in (5'-CGGRNNRCYNYNCNCCG-3') the upstream activating sequence (UAS-G) of these genes. From Saccharomyces cerevisiae (strain ATCC 204508 / S288c) (Baker's yeast).
   2495..2511    +  promoter       LEU2 promoter (fragment): S. cerevisiae LEU2
   3458..4156    +  CDS            TagBFP: TagBFP is a basic (constitutively fluorescent) blue fluorescent protein published in 2008, derived from Entacmaea quadricolor. It is reported to be a very rapidly-maturing monomer with very low acid sensitivity.
   4583..4599    +  misc_feature   CEN/ARS (fragment): S. cerevisiae CEN6 centromere fused to an autonomously replicating sequence
   5234..5267    -  protein_bind   loxP: Cre-mediated recombination occurs in the 8-bp core sequence (GCATACAT). Cre recombinase
   5273..5306    -  protein_bind   lox2272: Cre-mediated recombination occurs in the 8-bp core sequence (GGATACTT). lox2272 sites are compatible with each other, but incompatible with loxP or loxN sites (Lee and Saito, 1988). Cre recombinase
   5510..5528    +  promoter       T7 promoter: promoter for bacteriophage T7 RNA polymerase
   5815..6624    +  CDS            KanR: aminoglycoside phosphotransferase; aph(3')-Ia; confers resistance to kanamycin in bacteria or G418 (Geneticin®) in eukaryotes
   6767..70      +  rep_origin     ori (across the origin): high-copy-number ColE1/pMB1/pBR322/pUC origin of replication
>Addgene plasmid #180011 | pUFlip-floxed2A-KalTA4-; HE1A:BFP -1 | addgene full sequence | sequence record 353839 | Addgene NGS Result
CGGGTTTCGCCACCTCTGACTTGAGCGTCGATTTTTGTGATGCTCGTCAGGGGGGCGGAGCCTATGGAAA
AACGCCAGCAACGCGGCCTTTTTACGGTTCCTGGCCTTTTGCTGGCCTTTTGCTCACATGTTCTTTCCTG
CGTTATCCCCTGATTCTGTGGATAACCGTATTACCGCCTTTGAGTGAGCTGATACCGCTCGCCGCAGCCG
AACGACCGAGCGCAGCGAGTCAGTGAGCGAGGAAGCGGAACAGATTTAAATGGTACCGAGCAGAGGTGTA
AAAAGTACTCAAAAATTTTACTCAAGTGAAAGTACAAGTACTTAGGGAAAATTTTACTCAATTAAAAGTA
AAAGTATCTGGCTAGAATCTTACTTGAGTAAAAGTAAAAAAGTACTCCATTAAAATTGTACTTGAGTATT
AAGGAAGTAAAAGTAAAAGCAAGAAAGAAAACTAGAGTGGTCTCCCTTTAGTGAGGGTCAATTGATGGGA
GGCGTTCGGGCCACAGCGGACACGCAGGTGCGCAACGCAATTAATGTGAGTTAGCTCACTCATTAGGCAC
CCCAGGCTTTACACTTTATGCTTCCGGCTCGTATGTTGTGTGGAATTGTGAGCGGATAACAATTTCACAC
AGGAAACAGCTATGACCATGATTACGCCAAGCGCGCAATTAACCCTCACTAAAGGGAACAAAAGCTGGAG
GACCTCGAGGGGGGGCCCGGTACCCAATTCGCCCTATAGTGAGTCGTATTACGCGCGCTCACTGGCCGTC
GTTTTACAACGTCGTGACTGGGAAAACCCTGGCGTTACCCAACTTAATCGCCTTGCAGCACATCCCCCTT
TCGCCAGCTGGCGTAATAGCGAAGAGGCCCGCACCGATCGCCCTTCCCAACAGTTGCGCAGCCTGAATGG
CGAATGGCACCTGCCACACTTCCGGCCGCATAACTTTAAATAATGCCAATTATTTAAAGTTACTATCATA
ACTTCGTATAGCATACATTATACGAAGTTATCACCATAACTTCGTATAGGATACTTTATACGAAGTTATC
CTAGGCTTACCACCCACTAGCGGTCAGACTGCAGATTGCAGCACGAAACAGGAAGCTGACTCCACATGGT
CACATGCTCACTGAAGTGTTGACTTCCCTGACAGCTGTGCACTTTCTAAACCGGTTTTCTCATTCATTTA
CAGTTGCCACGAACTTCTCTCTGTTAAAGCAAGCAGGAGACGTGGAAGAAAACCCCGGTCCTATGAAACT
GCTCTCATCCATCGAGCAAGCCTGCGACATTTGTCGGCTTAAGAAGCTGAAATGCTCCAAGGAAAAGCCG
AAATGTGCCAAATGCCTGAAGAACAATTGGGAATGTCGTTACTCTCCCAAAACCAAGCGAAGTCCACTCA
CAAGGGCTCATCTGACCGAAGTGGAGAGCAGGCTAGAGAGACTGGAACAACTCTTTTTGCTCATCTTCCC
TAGAGAGGACCTTGACATGATCCTCAAGATGGATTCTCTCCAGGATATTAAAGCCCTTTTGACTGGCTTA
TTCGTCCAGGACAATGTGAACAAAGACGCTGTGACAGACCGATTGGCAAGTGTCGAGACCGATATGCCTC
TGACACTGAGACAGCACAGAATCAGCGCTACTTCCTCAAGCGAAGAGTCTTCTAACAAGGGACAGAGACA
GCTGACTGTTTCGAGCAGGTCGACCCCGTCCCCGGCCGACGCCCTGGACGACGGCGACCTGGACATGCTG
CCTGCTGATGCTCTCGATGATTTCGATCTGGATATGCTCCCGGCCGACGCCCTGGACGACTACGACCTGG
ACATCCTCCCGGGTAACTAATAATTAAGTCTCAGCCACCGTTAACTGAACATGTCAAAACCTGTGGAGAC
TGTTGAGATTTGATGTTCTGAAAAGATAAAGCCTATAAATAAAATGTTGCCCAAATTTCCTGCCTGATGT
TTTTCTTTGTCTTTGCTACATGGCTTTGCTGCTCGGATCGGCTCACTCTGTGTATGCCACGTTCACTTTG
TACTCTCCTTCTCACGGTAGGTTTATTATTTTTAGATGTGCAGTTAGTTTCTGTGAAATAACACACCACA
CACTGATATTGTCTGTGCATTGACTTGGTGAGTGCACATTGTTTTTGATCTTGACATATTTATATTTGAT
TGATCAGGTGAACTGTGTGAATCTAAAGTGCTCCATACAGATGTTCTGCATTGAAAATATTCTCATTTTA
TTAGTGGAAGTGAGTGTATGCCACATCCAATCAATTTCAGCAAACACCCCAGTATGATTTAATGCAAAAA
AATGAAGGTATCAAACACGCATTACTACTTTGCAGTTAAATATTTAACATTTATTCCAACACGAAAAAAA
GCAGTAAATAACACTTTGACAAACACGTCAGGACATCTTATTTTTGTCACCCTCACAGGCAATTTAGTAT
AATATATTATATATATATATATATCATATAATAATATTCAGTATAATATATATATATATATCATATTATA
ATATTCAGTATAATATAAAACACAAACACATATATGTATAATATAATATAACATTTTTATTTATTGAGAT
GCCTCTATGGACCGTGTTATAAGAAGTAAAGATCAGGAGAAGTAAACATGAAGTGTAATTATGAATACTG
ATGTTAAATTAAGCTATGATGAGTTTTCACTGTTAATTTACCATCTCAATTAAATGTTGATGCCTCCATG
ACCAAGTTAAGCAGATGAGACTGAGGACAACTGTAGAAGACAAGATGTTCACTTTGCTGAATATAGCTGG
CTTGACAGTTATCTATGACTCTATAAATATATATATATTTTTTTTTTTATAAAATGATTTATTTATAACT
ATATATCCATTTCTCAGACAGGTGCTTCATATCCCTCACTCCCGTAGCTGTCCATGCTGGATCTGTCCCC
GTTGTTTTTAAAAAGCTAAATAAGTTATTAACATGACTGCATCCAGCGAGCCAAACCTGTCTGGTGTACA
GCTACCAGAGAAGCTTGAGATCCTAGTCAAAGCTTTCAACCACTCCAGGCATAGCTAGAGCCACTGATGC
ATCTATAGAGCTGAAGTAAAGATAGGGTTGATGCAAATCGATTTAGAATTTTCAATGTAGAAAAAACAAA
ATAAAAAGTCTATTCACTTGATGGATAGATTAGTCAAACAAACATAGAGTAGGCACTTCCCTTGACTCTG
TAAACTTTTGGATTTAACAGATTGTGCACTCCTTTTAGTTAAACACATTAGTCCCTGAAAACTAAGACCC
TAACCATAATCCCATTGTAGACCCACCTACTCGGGTGAATATAAAGCTCGCACAGATCATCTCACAGACA
TCAGACCTTGGCAAAGGAGCATCCTGAACATCTCTACACACTGAGGCAACGAATTCACCTCGAGACCATG
GCTCCAAAGAAGAAGCGTAAGGTAACCATGAGCGAGCTGATTAAGGAGAACATGCACATGAAGCTGTACA
TGGAGGGCACCGTGGACAACCATCACTTCAAGTGCACATCCGAGGGCGAAGGCAAGCCCTACGAGGGCAC
CCAGACCATGAGAATCAAGGTGGTCGAGGGCGGCCCTCTCCCCTTCGCCTTCGACATCCTGGCTACTAGC
TTCCTCTACGGCAGCAAGACCTTCATCAACCACACCCAGGGCATCCCCGACTTCTTCAAGCAGTCCTTCC
CTGAGGGCTTCACATGGGAGAGAGTCACCACATACGAAGACGGGGGCGTGCTGACCGCTACCCAGGACAC
CAGCCTCCAGGACGGCTGCCTCATCTACAACGTCAAGATCAGAGGGGTGAACTTCACATCCAACGGCCCT
GTGATGCAGAAGAAAACACTCGGCTGGGAGGCCTTCACCGAGACGCTGTACCCCGCTGACGGCGGCCTGG
AAGGCAGAAACGACATGGCCCTGAAGCTCGTGGGCGGGAGCCATCTGATCGCAAACATCAAGACCACATA
TAGATCCAAGAAACCCGCTAAGAACCTCAAGATGCCTGGCGTCTACTATGTGGACTACAGACTGGAAAGA
ATCAAGGAGGCCAACAACGAGACCTACGTCGAGCAGCACGAGGTGGCAGTGGCCAGATACTGCGACCTCC
CTAGCAAACTGGGGCACAAGCTCAATTAAAGCTGACTAATTTATTTAGCAGTAGATAGCTATATTGTGTG
AAGTGGTAACAGTCCGTAGATCTACGGACTGTTACCACTTCACGCCGACTCAAACTGCGCAGAGAAACTT
CAAACGACAACATTGGCATGGCTTTTGTTATTTTTGGCGCTTGACTCAGGATCTAAAAACTGGAACGGTG
AAGGTGACGGCAATGTTTTTTGGCAAATAAGCATCCCCGAAGTTCTACAATGCATCTGAGGACTCCATGT
TTTGTTTTCTTTAGTCATTCCAAATGTTTGTTAAATGCATTGTTCCGAAACTTATTTGCCTCTATGAAGG
CTGCCCAGTAATTGGGAGCATACTTAACATTGTAGTATTGTATGTAAATTATGTAACAAAACAATGTCTG
GGTTTTTGTACTTTTCAGCCTTAAAATCTTGGGTTTATTTTTTTTTCTTTGTTCCAAAAAAACGAAGCTT
TACCATTCAAGATGTAAAGGTTTCCATTCCCCCTGGGCATATTGTAAAAGCTGTGTGGAACGTGGCGGTG
CCAGACATTTGGTGGGGCCAACCTGTACACTGACTAATTCAATTCCAATAAAAGTGCACATGTAAGACAT
CCTACCCCTGTCTCATTTCCTGTCTTGGCTCTGAGTGGCTTCAATAAAAATGGCTTTTGTGAAGTTGCAC
CATGTTAATTACATTTCAGCACTTTCACACCAGGTTTTTGACTAATTTGAATTTATCGAAGTTTGACCTT
TTTTTTTTTTTTTCTTCAAGCTAATTTGAGGTTATCAAACCATTTCATTGGAGGAAACTTAATGTTTAAA
AGCATAAATTCGAAACATGATTCATTTATTTAACTGCTTAATGGTGAAACAAACTTCAAGTAATACACCA
AGTGTTCCCTCATATGAAGGTAGCTAACTGCAAACGGCCTTAACTTTCCATCTTAAGTTGAGCTACATAA
AGGCTTTAACAGGAAGGAACTGCCAGTTTAAAAGTCAAACCACCATGACTGATATAAATTCTTGTCCATA
TAACCTTGCGTTTCACACAATATAGCTATCTACTGCTAAATAAATTAGAGCTCATAACTTCGTATAATGT
ATGCTATACGAAGTTATGTTAGATAACTTCGTATAAAGTATCCTATACGAAGTTATGCGAGCTAACTTTA
AATAATTGGCATTATTTAAAGTTATGAATCGATAAGTGAAGAGCTATCCGGATATATATGTATGTTATCA
TAACTGTACTGGCTATGTCAGGTGGTAATGACTGTAACGTTACGTTACTCGTTGTAGGCACGACATTGAA
TATGCTCTTCTCCGCTGTGGCCCGAACGCCTCCCGCTAGCGATGGGATCTAATACGACTCACTATAGGGA
GACCAAGGGAAAATAGAATGAAGTGATCTCCAAAAAATAAGTACTTTTTGACTGTAAATAAAATTGTAAG
GAGTAAAAAGTACTTTTTTTTCTAAAAAAATGTAATTAAGTAAAAGTAAAAGTATTGATTTTTAATTGTA
CTCAAGTAAAGTAAAAATCCCCAAAAATAATACTTAAGTACAGTAATCAAGTAAAATTACTCAAGTACTT
TACACCTCTGGGATCCAGCTGCATCATGAACAATAAAACTGTCTGCTTACATAAACAGTAATACAAGGGG
TGTTATGAGCCATATTCAACGGGAAACGTCGAGGCCGCGATTAAATTCCAACATGGATGCTGATTTATAT
GGGTATAAATGGGCTCGCGATAATGTCGGGCAATCAGGTGCGACAATCTATCGCTTGTATGGGAAGCCCG
ATGCGCCAGAGTTGTTTCTGAAACATGGCAAAGGTAGCGTTGCCAATGATGTTACAGATGAGATGGTCAG
ACTAAACTGGCTGACGGAATTTATGCCTCTTCCGACCATCAAGCATTTTATCCGTACTCCTGATGATGCA
TGGTTACTCACCACTGCGATCCCCGGAAAAACAGCATTCCAGGTATTAGAAGAATATCCTGATTCAGGTG
AAAATATTGTTGATGCGCTGGCAGTGTTCCTGCGCCGGTTGCATTCGATTCCTGTTTGTAATTGTCCTTT
TAACAGCGATCGCGTATTTCGTCTCGCTCAGGCGCAATCACGAATGAATAACGGTTTGGTTGATGCGAGT
GATTTTGATGACGAGCGTAATGGCTGGCCTGTTGAACAAGTCTGGAAAGAAATGCATAAACTTTTGCCAT
TCTCACCGGATTCAGTCGTCACTCATGGTGATTTCTCACTTGATAACCTTATTTTTGACGAGGGGAAATT
AATAGGTTGTATTGATGTTGGACGAGTCGGAATCGCAGACCGATACCAGGATCTTGCCATCCTATGGAAC
TGCCTCGGTGAGTTTTCTCCTTCATTACAGAAACGGCTTTTTCAAAAATATGGTATTGATAATCCTGATA
TGAATAAATTGCAGTTTCATTTGATGCTCGATGAGTTTTTCTAATCAGAATTGGTTAATTGGTTGTAACA
CTGGCAAAAAGGATCTAGGTGAAGATCCTTTTTGATAATCTCATGACCAAAATCCCTTAACGTGAGTTTT
CGTTCCACTGAGCGTCAGACCCCGTAGAAAAGATCAAAGGATCTTCTTGAGATCCTTTTTTTCTGCGCGT
AATCTGCTGCTTGCAAACAAAAAAACCACCGCTACCAGCGGTGGTTTGTTTGCCGGATCAAGAGCTACCA
ACTCTTTTTCCGAAGGTAACTGGCTTCAGCAGAGCGCAGATACCAAATACTGTTCTTCTAGTGTAGCCGT
AGTTAGGCCACCACTTCAAGAACTCTGTAGCACCGCCTACATACCTCGCTCTGCTAATCCTGTTACCAGT
GGCTGCTGCCAGTGGCGATAAGTCGTGTCTTACCGGGTTGGACTCAAGACGATAGTTACCGGATAAGGCG
CAGCGGTCGGGCTGAACGGGGGGTTCGTGCACACAGCCCAGCTTGGAGCGAACGACCTACACCGAACTGA
GATACCTACAGCGTGAGCTATGAGAAAGCGCCACGGTTCCCGAAGGGAGAAAGGCGGACAGGTATCCGGT
AAGCGGCAGGGTCGGAACAGGAGAGCGCACGAGGGAGCTTCCAGGGGGAAACGCCTGGTATCTTTATAGT
CCTGT
